Addgene plasmid #50573: pcDNA3.1(-)-flag-UBR2
Purpose: Expresses FLAG-tagged mouse UBR2 in mammalian cells.
Depositing lab: Alexander Varshavsky. Depositing organization: California Institute of Technology.
Backbone
  Vector backbone: pcDNA3.1(-)
  Backbone manufacturer: Invitrogen
  Backbone size w/o insert (bp): 5427
  Vector type: Mammalian Expression
  Selectable markers: Neomycin (select with G418)
Growth in bacteria
  Bacterial resistance: Ampicillin, 100 μg/mL
  Growth temperature: 37°C
  Growth strain: DH5alpha
  Copy number: High Copy
Gene/Insert
  Gene/Insert name: UBR2
  Species: M. musculus (mouse)
  Insert size (bp): 5300
  GenBank ID: 224826
  Entrez Gene: Ubr2 (a.k.a. 9930021A08Rik, AI462103, AW540746, E130209G04Rik, mKIAA0349)
  Promoter: CMV
  Tag / fusion protein: FLAG (N terminal on insert)
  Cloning method: Restriction Enzyme; 5′ cloning site NotI (not destroyed); 3′ cloning site EcoRI (not destroyed)
  Sequencing primers: 5′ T7; 3′ BGH-Rev
Terms and licenses: Academic/Nonprofit Terms; Industry Terms: Not Available to Industry
How to cite: pcDNA3.1(-)-flag-UBR2 was a gift from Alexander Varshavsky (Addgene plasmid # 50573 ; http://n2t.net/addgene:50573 ; RRID:Addgene_50573)
