[The description below was written by a language model from this plasmid's Addgene catalogue record.]
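Description:
pcDNA3.1(-)-flag-UBR2 is a mammalian expression plasmid built on the Invitrogen pcDNA3.1(-) backbone (about 5.4 kb without insert) and carrying an insert of roughly 5.3 kb encoding mouse (M. musculus) UBR2. The open reading frame was placed between the NotI and EcoRI sites of the polylinker, both of which remain intact, so the insert can be excised or transferred to other vectors. The plasmid is maintained in E. coli as a high-copy construct under ampicillin selection. For mammalian work, the backbone's neomycin resistance marker allows G418 selection of cells that have stably taken up the plasmid, although it can equally be used for transient transfection.

Expression is driven by the CMV promoter, a strong constitutive promoter active in a broad range of mammalian cell lines. The recorded sequencing primers (T7 upstream, BGH reverse downstream) are consistent with the standard pcDNA3.1 layout, in which a T7 promoter site precedes the cloning region and a bovine growth hormone polyadenylation signal follows it, though no feature table is provided to confirm individual elements. A FLAG epitope is fused to the N terminus of UBR2, enabling detection by immunoblotting or immunofluorescence and recovery by affinity purification or immunoprecipitation with anti-FLAG antibodies. UBR2 is generally known as a ubiquitin E3 ligase that recognises destabilising N-terminal residues in the N-degron (N-end rule) pathway. The stated purpose is simply to express FLAG-tagged mouse UBR2 in mammalian cells, which would suit studies of its substrates, binding partners and activity.
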