>Addgene plasmid #50573 | pcDNA3.1(-)-flag-UBR2 | addgene partial sequence | sequence record 77033 | CMV-F 5'-CGCAAATGGGCGGTAGGCGTG-3'
AGAGCTCTCTGGCTAACTAGAGAACCCACTGCTTACTGGCTTATCGAAATTAATACGACTCACTATAGGG
AGACCCAAGCTGGCTAGCGTTTAAACGGGCCCTCTAGACTCGAGCGGCCGCATGGACTACAAGGACGACG
ATGACAAG
[531 nt withheld, positions 149-679]
CCTCTTGTGCATCTATCAGAAGATGTGATCGCCAGAACTTACAACATTTTTGCTATTATGTTTCGATATG
CAGTAGATATACTGACCTGGGAAAAAGAAAGTGAATTGCCTGAAGACTTAGAAGTGGCAGAGAAGAGTGA
CACCTACTACTGCATGCTGTTTAATGATGAGGTTCACACCTATGAGCAAGTCATTTATACCCTTCAGAAA
GCTGTGAACTGTACACAGAAAGGAAGCCATTGGC
